Addgene plasmid #40636: pGEX4T-1_OCT4_T234E
Depositing lab: James Thomson. Depositing organization: University of Wisconsin, Madison. Publication: Phosphorylation regulates human OCT4. Brumbaugh J, Hou Z, Russell JD, Howden SE, Yu P, Ledvina AR, Coon JJ, Thomson JA. Proc Natl Acad Sci U S A. 2012 May 8;109(19):7162-8. Epub 2012 Apr 2. 10.1073/pnas.1203874109 PubMed 22474382.
Backbone
  Vector backbone: pGEX4T-1
  Backbone manufacturer: GE-healthcare
  Backbone size w/o insert (bp): 6237
  Total vector size (bp): 7362
  Modifications to backbone: Added TEV cleavage site
  Vector type: Bacterial Expression
Growth in bacteria
  Bacterial resistance: Ampicillin, 100 μg/mL
  Growth temperature: 37°C
  Growth strain: DH5alpha
  Copy number: Unknown
Gene/Insert
  Gene/Insert name: POU5F1 (alt name: OCT4)
  Species: H. sapiens (human)
  Insert size (bp): 1125
  Mutation: T234E
  Entrez Gene: POU5F1 (a.k.a. OCT3, OCT4, OCT4Borf1, OTF-3, OTF3, OTF4, Oct-3, Oct-4, Oct3/4)
  Promoter: tac
  Tag / fusion protein: GST (N terminal on insert); Thrombin Cleavage (N terminal on insert); TEV Cleavage (N terminal on insert)
  Cloning method: Restriction Enzyme; 5′ cloning site NheI (not destroyed); 3′ cloning site EcoRI (not destroyed)
  Sequencing primers: 5′ NA; 3′ NA
Terms and licenses: Academic/Nonprofit Terms; Industry Terms: Not Available to Industry
How to cite: pGEX4T-1_OCT4_T234E was a gift from James Thomson (Addgene plasmid # 40636 ; http://n2t.net/addgene:40636 ; RRID:Addgene_40636)
