[The description below was written by a language model from this plasmid's Addgene catalogue record.]
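Description:
pGEX4T-1_OCT4_T234E is a bacterial expression plasmid built on the commercial pGEX4T-1 backbone for producing a recombinant human OCT4 (POU5F1) mutant as a glutathione S-transferase fusion in E. coli. The total construct is recorded as 7362 bp, comprising a 6237 bp backbone and an 1125 bp insert, and it is selected with ampicillin. The copy number is listed as unknown, and no feature table accompanies the record, so the origin of replication and other backbone elements are not explicitly documented here.

Expression is driven by the tac promoter, a hybrid trp/lac promoter that is normally held off by the lac repressor and induced with IPTG. The human POU5F1 coding sequence was inserted between NheI and EcoRI sites, both retained, and lies downstream of an N-terminal GST tag followed by the thrombin cleavage site native to the pGEX4T series and a TEV protease site that was added as a backbone modification. This arrangement allows the fusion protein to be captured on glutathione resin and the GST moiety then removed with either protease to release OCT4.

The insert carries a T234E substitution, replacing threonine 234 with glutamate, a change commonly used to mimic constitutive phosphorylation at a site. In line with the associated work on phosphorylation-dependent regulation of human OCT4, the plasmid is suited to purifying the phosphomimetic protein for in vitro biochemical comparison with wild-type or other mutant forms, although the record does not specify particular assays.
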