>Addgene plasmid #40636 | pGEX4T-1_OCT4_T234E | depositor partial sequence | sequence record 52857 | OCT4 coding sequence
TATGGAAAACTTGTATTTCCAGGGCCATATGGCTAGCGCGGGACACCTGGCTTCGGATTTCGCCTTCTCG
CCCCCTCCAGGTGGTGGAGGTGATGGGCCAGGGGGGCCGGAGCCGGGCTGGGTTGATCCTCGGACCTGGC
TAAGCTTCCAAGGCCCTCCTGGAGGGCCAGGAATCGGGCCGGGGGTTGGGCCAGGCTCTGAGGTGTGGGG
GATTCCCCCATGCCCCCCGCCGTATGAGTTCTGTGGGGGGATGGCGTACTGTGGGCCCCAGGTTGGAGTG
GGGCTAGTGCCCCAAGGCGGCTTGGAGACCTCTCAGCCTGAGGGTGAAGCAGGAGTCGGGGTGGAGAGCA
ACTCCGATGGGGCCTCCCCGGAGCCCTGCACCGTCACCCCTGGTGCCGTGAAGCTGGAGAAGGAGAAGCT
GGAGCAAAACCCGGAGGAGTCCCAGGACATCAAAGCTCTGCAGAAAGAACTCGAGCAATTTGCCAAGCTC
CTGAAGCAGAAGAGGATCACCCTGGGATATACACAGGCCGATGTGGGGCTCACCCTGGGGGTTCTATTTG
GGAAGGTATTCAGCCAAACGACCATCTGCCGCTTTGAGGCTCTGCAGCTTAGCTTCAAGAACATGTGTAA
GCTGCGGCCCTTGCTGCAGAAGTGGGTGGAGGAAGCTGACAACAATGAAAATCTTCAGGAGATATGCAAA
GCAGAAACCCTCGTGCAGGCCCGAAAGAGAAAGCGAGAGAGTATCGAGAACCGAGTGAGAGGCAACCTGG
AGAATTTGTTCCTGCAGTGCCCGAAACCCACACTGCAGCAGATCAGCCACATCGCCCAGCAGCTTGGGCT
CGAGAAGGATGTGGTCCGAGTGTGGTTCTGTAACCGGCGCCAGAAGGGCAAGCGATCAAGCAGCGACTAT
GCACAACGAGAGGATTTTGAGGCTGCTGGGTCTCCTTTCTCAGGGGGACCAGTGTCCTTTCCTCTGGCCC
CAGGGCCCCATTTTGGTACCCCAGGCTATGGGAGCCCTCACTTCACTGCACTGTACTCCTCGGTCCCTTT
CCCTGAGGGGGAAGCCTTTCCCCCTGTCTCCGTCACCACTCTGGGCTCTCCCATGCATTCAAACTGAGAA
TT
