>Addgene plasmid #40636 | pGEX4T-1_OCT4_T234E | addgene partial sequence | sequence record 54331 | pGEX5
TCTCAATCGGATCTGGTTCGCGTGGATCTCATATGGAAAACTTGTATTTCCAGGGCCATATGGCTAGCGC
GGGACACCTGGCTTCGGATTTCGCCTTCTCGCCCCCTCCAGGTGGTGGAGGTGATGGGCCAGGGGGGCCG
GAGCCGGGCTGGGTTGATCCTCGGACCTGGCTAAGCTTCCAAGGCCCTCCTGGAGGGCCAGGAATCGGGC
CGGGGGTTGGGCCAGGCTCTGAGGTGTGGGGGATTCCCCCATGCCCCCCGCCGTATGAGTTCTGTGGGGG
GATGGCGTACTGTGGGCCCCAGGTTGGAGTGGGGCTAGTGCCCCAAGGCGGCTTGGAGACCTCTCAGCCT
GAGGGTGAAGCAGGAGTCGGGGTGGAGAGCAACTCCGATGGGGCCTCCCCGGAGCCCTGCACCGTCACCC
CTGGTGCCGTGAAGCTGGAGAAGGAGAAGCTGGAGCAAAACCCGGAGGAGTCCCAGGACATCAAAGCTCT
GCAGAAAGAACTCGAGCAATTTGCCAAGCTCCTGAAGCAGAAGAGGATCACCCTGGGATATACACAGGCC
GATGTGGGGCTCACCCTGGGGGTTCTATTTGGGAAGGTATTCAGCCAAACGACCATCTGCCGCTTTGAGG
CTCTGCAGCTTATCTTCAAGAACATGTGTAAGCTGCGGCCCTTGCTGCAGAAGTGGGTGGAGGAAGCTGA
CAACAATGAAAATCTTCAGGAGATATGCAAAGCAGAAACCCTCGTGCAGGCCCGAAAGAGAAAGCGAGAG
AGTATCGAGAACCGAGTGAGAGGCAACCTGGAGAATTTGTTCCTGCAGTGCC
